Addgene plasmid #71581: pJK564
Purpose: Produces Acetobacter aceti 1023 succinyl-CoA:acetate CoA-transferase with C-terminal His6 tag and Ser71>Ala mutant (AarCH6-S71A)
Depositing lab: T. J. Kappock. Depositing organization: Purdue University. Publication: Crystal structures of Acetobacter aceti succinyl-coenzyme A (CoA):acetate CoA-transferase reveal specificity determinants and illustrate the mechanism used by class I CoA-transferases. Mullins EA, Kappock TJ. Biochemistry. 2012 Oct 23;51(42):8422-34. doi: 10.1021/bi300957f. Epub 2012 Oct 11. PubMed 23030530.
Backbone
  Vector backbone: pET23a
  Backbone size w/o insert (bp): 3666
  Total vector size (bp): 5108
  Vector type: Bacterial Expression
Growth in bacteria
  Bacterial resistance: Ampicillin, 100 μg/mL
  Growth temperature: 37°C
  Growth strain: DH5alpha
  Copy number: High Copy
Gene/Insert
  Gene/Insert name: succinyl-CoA:acetate CoA-transferase (alt names: aarC; AZ09_02565)
  Species: Acetobacter aceti 1023
  Mutation: changes serine-71 to alanine
  GenBank ID: KDE21007.1 ACD85596.1
  Promoter: T7
  Tag / fusion protein: His6 (C terminal on backbone)
  Cloning method: Restriction Enzyme; 5′ cloning site NdeI (not destroyed); 3′ cloning site XhoI (not destroyed)
  Sequencing primers: 5′ T7 promoter; 3′ T7 terminator
Terms and licenses: Academic/Nonprofit Terms; Industry Terms: Not Available to Industry
Depositor comments: Much higher protein production is achieved by co-production with E. coli GroEL/GroES.
How to cite: pJK564 was a gift from T. J. Kappock (Addgene plasmid # 71581 ; http://n2t.net/addgene:71581 ; RRID:Addgene_71581)
