[The description below was written by a language model from this plasmid's Addgene catalogue record and pLannotate feature annotations shown in this document.]
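Description:
pJK564 is a 5,108 bp bacterial expression plasmid built on the pET23a backbone for producing a mutant form of succinyl-CoA:acetate CoA-transferase (AarC) from Acetobacter aceti strain 1023 in E. coli. It is propagated through a ColE1/pMB1-type origin and selected with ampicillin via the bla β-lactamase gene and its own promoter. The record lists it as high copy, although the annotation also detects a rop coding sequence and the pBR322 bom region, elements usually associated with pBR322-style copy-number control and mobilisation. An f1 phage origin is present as well, which allows single-stranded DNA production with helper phage.

The aarC open reading frame was inserted between the NdeI and XhoI sites, both retained, and lies downstream of the T7 promoter and the efficient phage T7 gene 10 ribosome binding site, with a T7 terminator closing the transcription unit. Expression therefore depends on a host that supplies T7 RNA polymerase. Cloning into XhoI fuses the protein in frame to the backbone-encoded C-terminal His6 tag for metal-affinity purification; the software labels this 18 nt stretch as a fragment of a 9xHis tag, consistent with six histidines. The short "SET1" fragment annotated after the tag is most likely a similarity hit to backbone sequence rather than part of the expressed protein. The insert carries a serine-71 to alanine substitution, giving the product named AarCH6-S71A.

AarC uses succinyl-CoA to convert acetate into acetyl-CoA and succinate and contributes to acetic acid resistance. The associated work concerns crystal structures and the mechanism of class I CoA-transferases, so this mutant suits structural and mechanistic studies. The depositor notes that yields improve greatly with co-production of E. coli GroEL/GroES.
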