Features (pLannotate 1.2.2; 13 found; start..end, strand, type, name):
     12..467     +  rep_origin     f1 ori (sequence partly withheld): f1 bacteriophage origin of replication; arrow indicates direction of (+) strand synthesis
    494..598     +  promoter       AmpR promoter: bla
    599..1459    +  CDS            AmpR: β-lactamase; bla; confers resistance to ampicillin, carbenicillin, and related antibiotics
   1630..2218    +  rep_origin     ori: high-copy-number ColE1/pMB1/pBR322/pUC origin of replication
   2404..2546    -  misc_feature   bom: basis of mobility region from pBR322
   2648..2839    -  CDS            rop: Rop protein, which maintains plasmids at low copy number; rop
   2856..3236    +  CDS            YPB1_ECOLX: Protein predicted: Swiss-Prot protein existence level 4. From Escherichia coli.
   3348..3366    +  promoter       T7 promoter: promoter for bacteriophage T7 RNA polymerase
   3398..3420    +  RBS            RBS: efficient ribosome binding site from bacteriophage T7 gene 10 (Olins and Rangwala, 1989)
   3428..4942    +  CDS            SCACT_ACEAC: Experimental evidence at protein level: Swiss-Prot protein existence level 1. Utilizes succinyl-CoA to convert toxic acetate to acetyl-CoA and succinate. Required for growth on acetic acid and for resistance to high levels of acetic acid. Has also low activity with acetoacetate as substrate. From Acetobacter aceti.
   4952..4969    +  CDS            9xHis (fragment): 9xHis affinity tag
   4979..5028    +  CDS            SET1 (fragment): solubility-enhancement tag derived from T7 phage gene 10B
   5036..5083    +  terminator     T7 terminator: transcription terminator for bacteriophage T7 RNA polymerase
>Addgene plasmid #71581 | pJK564 | depositor full sequence | sequence record 130940 | pJK564 sequence 5108 bps
TGGCGAATGGG
[124 nt withheld, positions 12-135]
C
[91 nt withheld, positions 137-227]
A
[49 nt withheld, positions 229-277]
CCTTTGACGTTGGAGTCCACGTTCTTT
[37 nt withheld, positions 305-341]
ACCCTATCTCGGTCTATTCTTTTGATTTATAAGGGATTTTGCCGATTTCGGCCTATTGGTTAAAAAATGA
GCTGATTTAACAAAAATTTAACGCGAATTTTAACAAAATATTAACGTTTACAATTTCAGGTGGCACTTTT
CGGGGAAATGTGCGCGGAACCCCTATTTGTTTATTTTTCTAAATACATTCAAATATGTATCCGCTCATGA
GACAATAACCCTGATAAATGCTTCAATAATATTGAAAAAGGAAGAGTATGAGTATTCAACATTTCCGTGT
CGCCCTTATTCCCTTTTTTGCGGCATTTTGCCTTCCTGTTTTTGCTCACCCAGAAACGCTGGTGAAAGTA
AAAGATGCTGAAGATCAGTTGGGTGCACGAGTGGGTTACATCGAACTGGATCTCAACAGCGGTAAGATCC
TTGAGAGTTTTCGCCCCGAAGAACGTTTTCCAATGATGAGCACTTTTAAAGTTCTGCTATGTGGCGCGGT
ATTATCCCGTATTGACGCCGGGCAAGAGCAACTCGGTCGCCGCATACACTATTCTCAGAATGACTTGGTT
GAGTACTCACCAGTCACAGAAAAGCATCTTACGGATGGCATGACAGTAAGAGAATTATGCAGTGCTGCCA
TAACCATGAGTGATAACACTGCGGCCAACTTACTTCTGACAACGATCGGAGGACCGAAGGAGCTAACCGC
TTTTTTGCACAACATGGGGGATCATGTAACTCGCCTTGATCGTTGGGAACCGGAGCTGAATGAAGCCATA
CCAAACGACGAGCGTGACACCACGATGCCTGCAGCAATGGCAACAACGTTGCGCAAACTATTAACTGGCG
AACTACTTACTCTAGCTTCCCGGCAACAATTAATAGACTGGATGGAGGCGGATAAAGTTGCAGGACCACT
TCTGCGCTCGGCCCTTCCGGCTGGCTGGTTTATTGCTGATAAATCTGGAGCCGGTGAGCGTGGGTCTCGC
GGTATCATTGCAGCACTGGGGCCAGATGGTAAGCCCTCCCGTATCGTAGTTATCTACACGACGGGGAGTC
AGGCAACTATGGATGAACGAAATAGACAGATCGCTGAGATAGGTGCCTCACTGATTAAGCATTGGTAACT
GTCAGACCAAGTTTACTCATATATACTTTAGATTGATTTAAAACTTCATTTTTAATTTAAAAGGATCTAG
GTGAAGATCCTTTTTGATAATCTCATGACCAAAATCCCTTAACGTGAGTTTTCGTTCCACTGAGCGTCAG
ACCCCGTAGAAAAGATCAAAGGATCTTCTTGAGATCCTTTTTTTCTGCGCGTAATCTGCTGCTTGCAAAC
AAAAAAACCACCGCTACCAGCGGTGGTTTGTTTGCCGGATCAAGAGCTACCAACTCTTTTTCCGAAGGTA
ACTGGCTTCAGCAGAGCGCAGATACCAAATACTGTCCTTCTAGTGTAGCCGTAGTTAGGCCACCACTTCA
AGAACTCTGTAGCACCGCCTACATACCTCGCTCTGCTAATCCTGTTACCAGTGGCTGCTGCCAGTGGCGA
TAAGTCGTGTCTTACCGGGTTGGACTCAAGACGATAGTTACCGGATAAGGCGCAGCGGTCGGGCTGAACG
GGGGGTTCGTGCACACAGCCCAGCTTGGAGCGAACGACCTACACCGAACTGAGATACCTACAGCGTGAGC
TATGAGAAAGCGCCACGCTTCCCGAAGGGAGAAAGGCGGACAGGTATCCGGTAAGCGGCAGGGTCGGAAC
AGGAGAGCGCACGAGGGAGCTTCCAGGGGGAAACGCCTGGTATCTTTATAGTCCTGTCGGGTTTCGCCAC
CTCTGACTTGAGCGTCGATTTTTGTGATGCTCGTCAGGGGGGCGGAGCCTATGGAAAAACGCCAGCAACG
CGGCCTTTTTACGGTTCCTGGCCTTTTGCTGGCCTTTTGCTCACATGTTCTTTCCTGCGTTATCCCCTGA
TTCTGTGGATAACCGTATTACCGCCTTTGAGTGAGCTGATACCGCTCGCCGCAGCCGAACGACCGAGCGC
AGCGAGTCAGTGAGCGAGGAAGCGGAAGAGCGCCTGATGCGGTATTTTCTCCTTACGCATCTGTGCGGTA
TTTCACACCGCATATATGGTGCACTCTCAGTACAATCTGCTCTGATGCCGCATAGTTAAGCCAGTATACA
CTCCGCTATCGCTACGTGACTGGGTCATGGCTGCGCCCCGACACCCGCCAACACCCGCTGACGCGCCCTG
ACGGGCTTGTCTGCTCCCGGCATCCGCTTACAGACAAGCTGTGACCGTCTCCGGGAGCTGCATGTGTCAG
AGGTTTTCACCGTCATCACCGAAACGCGCGAGGCAGCTGCGGTAAAGCTCATCAGCGTGGTCGTGAAGCG
ATTCACAGATGTCTGCCTGTTCATCCGCGTCCAGCTCGTTGAGTTTCTCCAGAAGCGTTAATGTCTGGCT
TCTGATAAAGCGGGCCATGTTAAGGGCGGTTTTTTCCTGTTTGGTCACTGATGCCTCCGTGTAAGGGGGA
TTTCTGTTCATGGGGGTAATGATACCGATGAAACGAGAGAGGATGCTCACGATACGGGTTACTGATGATG
AACATGCCCGGTTACTGGAACGTTGTGAGGGTAAACAACTGGCGGTATGGATGCGGCGGGACCAGAGAAA
AATCACTCAGGGTCAATGCCAGCGCTTCGTTAATACAGATGTAGGTGTTCCACAGGGTAGCCAGCAGCAT
CCTGCGATGCAGATCCGGAACATAATGGTGCAGGGCGCTGACTTCCGCGTTTCCAGACTTTACGAAACAC
GGAAACCGAAGACCATTCATGTTGTTGCTCAGGTCGCAGACGTTTTGCAGCAGCAGTCGCTTCACGTTCG
CTCGCGTATCGGTGATTCATTCTGCTAACCAGTAAGGCAACCCCGCCAGCCTAGCCGGGTCCTCAACGAC
AGGAGCACGATCATGCGCACCCGTGGCCAGGACCCAACGCTGCCCGAGATCTCGATCCCGCGAAATTAAT
ACGACTCACTATAGGGAGACCACAACGGTTTCCCTCTAGAAATAATTTTGTTTAACTTTAAGAAGGAGAT
ATACATATGACAGAGCGCATTCGGAACGTCGCGCTGCGCAGTAAAGTATGTCCGGCAGAAACCGCATCCG
AGTTGATCAAGCACGGAGACGTGGTGGGGACCAGCGGTTTTACCGGGGCAGGTTACCCCAAGGAAGTACC
CAAGGCGCTGGCCCAGCGGATGGAAGCTGCGCATGATCGGGGCGAAAAATACCAGATCAGCCTGATTACG
GGCGCAGCCACAGGCCCTCAGCTGGATGGTGAGCTGGCCAAGGCCAACGGGGTGTATTTCCGCTCGCCAT
TCAATACGGATGCCACCATGCGCAACCGTATTAATGCGGGTGAAACGGAATATTTTGATAACCATCTGGG
GCAGGTGGCTGGCCGTGCCGTGCAGGGCAATTACGGCAAGTTCAATATTGCGCTGGTGGAAGCCACAGCC
ATTACGGAAGATGGCGGCATTGTGCCCACATCTTCTGTCGGCAATTCCCAGACATTCCTCAATCTGGCCG
AAAAGGTCATTATCGAGGTAAATGAATGGCAGAATCCGATGCTGGAAGGCATCCATGATATCTGGGATGG
CAACGTAAGTGGCGTGCCTACGCGTGATATTGTGCCGATTGTACGGGCAGATCAGCGCGTGGGTGGCCCG
GTTTTACGGGTGAACCCGGACAAGATTGCTGCCATTGTACGCACGAATGACCGGGACAGAAATGCCCCGT
TTGCCGCGCCGGATGAAACAGCAAAAGCTATTGCGGGCTATTTGCTTGATTTCTTTGGGCATGAAGTCAA
ACAGAACCGTTTGCCGCCCTCACTTCTGCCGCTCCAGTCTGGTGTGGGCAATGTGGCCAACGCCGTGCTG
GAAGGGCTGAAGGAAGGCCCATTTGAAAATCTGGTGGGCTATAGTGAGGTGATTCAGGATGGCATGTTGG
CCATGCTGGATTCTGGCCGTATGCGTATTGCCTCTGCCTCGTCTTTCTCGCTGAGCCCGGAAGCTGCGGA
AGAAATCAATAACCGGATGGATTTCTTCCGCAGCAAGATCATTCTGCGCCAGCAGGATGTCAGCAACAGC
CCCGGCATTATCCGCCGTTTAGGCTGCATTGCCATGAACGGCATGATTGAGGCGGATATTTACGGAAACG
TGAATTCTACCCGCGTGATGGGTTCCAAAATGATGAATGGTATTGGGGGATCGGGTGATTTTGCCCGGAG
TTCCTACCTGTCCATCTTCCTGTCTCCCTCCACAGCCAAAGGTGGCAAGATTTCAGCCATTGTGCCGATG
GCTGCGCATGTGGACCACATCATGCAGGATGCGCAGATTTTTGTAACCGAGCAGGGGCTGGCGGATCTGC
GTGGGCTTTCACCGGTGCAACGTGCGCGTGAAATTATTTCCAAATGTGCGCATCCGGATTACCGGCCGAT
GTTGCAGGATTATTTTGATCGTGCGCTTAAAAATTCCTTTGGTAAGCACACACCGCATCTGCTGACGGAA
GCTCTGTCTTGGCATCAGCGGTTTATTGATACGGGCACCATGCTCCCATCATCACTCGAGCACCACCACC
ACCACCACTGAGATCCGGCTGCTAACAAAGCCCGAAAGGAAGCTGAGTTGGCTGCTGCCACCGCTGAGCA
ATAACTAGCATAACCCCTTGGGGCCTCTAAACGGGTCTTGAGGGGTTTTTTGCTGAAAGGAGGAACTATA
TCCGGAT
