>Addgene plasmid #71581 | pJK564 | addgene partial sequence | sequence record 134320 | T7term 5'-GCTAGTTATTGCTCAGCGG-3'
TTGTTAGCAGCCGGATCTCAGTGGTGGTGGTGGTGGTGCTCGAGTGATGATGGGAGCATGGTGCCCGTAT
CAATAAACCGCTGATGCCAAGACAGAGCTTCCGTCAGCAGATGCGGTGTGTGCTTACCAAAGGAATTTTT
AAGCGCACGATCAAAATAATCCTGCAACATCGGCCGGTAATCCGGATGCGCACATTTGGAAATAATTTCA
CGCGCACGTTGCACCGGTGAAAGCCCACGCAGATCCGCCAGCCCCTGCTCGGTTACAAAAATCTGCGCAT
CCTGCATGATGTGGTCCACATGCGCAGCCATCGGCACAATGGCTGAAATCTTGCCACCTTTGGCTGTGGA
GGGAGACAGGAAGATGGACAGGTAGGAACTCCGGGCAAAATCACCCGATCCCCCAATACCATTCATCATT
TTGGAACCCATCACGCGGGTAGAATTCACGTTTCCGTAAATATCCGCCTCAATCATGCCGTTCATGGCAA
TGCAGCCTAAACGGCGGATAATGCCGGGGCTGTTGCTGACATCCTGCTGGCGCAGAATGATCTTGCTGCG
GAAGAAATCCATCCGGTTATTGATTTCTTCCGCAGCTTCCGGGCTCAGCGAGAAAGACGAGGCAGAGGCA
ATACGCATACGGCCAGAATCCAGCATGGCCAACATGCCATCCTGAATCACCTCACTATAGCCCACCAGAT
TTTCAAATGGGCCTTCCTTCAGCCCTTCCAGCACGGCGTTGGCCACATTGCCCACACCAGACTGGAGCGG
CAGAAGTGAGGGCGGCAAACGGTTCTGTTTGACTTCATGCCCAAAGAAATCAAGCAAATAGCCCGCAATA
GCTTTTGCTGTTTCATCCGG
