>Addgene plasmid #71581 | pJK564 | addgene partial sequence | sequence record 135757 | T7 5'-TAATACGACTCACTATAGGG-3'
TAATTTTGTTTAACTTTAAGAAGGAGATATACATATGACAGAGCGCATTCGGAACGTCGCGCTGCGCAGT
AAAGTATGTCCGGCAGAAACCGCATCCGAGTTGATCAAGCACGGAGACGTGGTGGGGACCAGCGGTTTTA
CCGGGGCAGGTTACCCCAAGGAAGTACCCAAGGCGCTGGCCCAGCGGATGGAAGCTGCGCATGATCGGGG
CGAAAAATACCAGATCAGCCTGATTACGGGCGCAGCCACAGGCCCTCAGCTGGATGGTGAGCTGGCCAAG
GCCAACGGGGTGTATTTCCGCTCGCCATTCAATACGGATGCCACCATGCGCAACCGTATTAATGCGGGTG
AAACGGAATATTTTGATAACCATCTGGGGCAGGTGGCTGGCCGTGCCGTGCAGGGCAATTACGGCAAGTT
CAATATTGCGCTGGTGGAAGCCACAGCCATTACGGAAGATGGCGGCATTGTGCCCACATCTTCTGTCGGC
AATTCCCAGACATTCCTCAATCTGGCCGAAAAGGTCATTATCGAGGTAAATGAATGGCAGAATCCGATGC
TGGAAGGCATCCATGATATCTGGGATGGCAACGTAAGTGGCGTGCCTACGCGTGATATTGTGCCGATTGT
ACGGGCAGATCAGCGCGTGGGTGGCCCGGTTTTACGGGTGAACCCGGACAAGATTGCTGCCATTGTACGC
ACGAATGACCGGGACAGAAATGCCCCGTTTGCCGCGCCGGATGAAACAGCAAAAGCTATTGCGGGCTATT
TGCTTGATTTCTTTGGGCATGAAGTCAAACAGAACCGTTTGCCGCCCTCACTTCTGCCGCTCCAGTCTGG
TGTGGGCAATGTGGCCAACGCCGTGCTGGAAGGGCTGAAGGAAGGCCCATTTGAAAATCTGGTGGGCTAT
AGTGAGGTGATTCAGGATGGCATGTTGGCCATGCTGGATTCTGGCCGTATGCGTATTGCCTCTGCCTCGT
CTTTCTCGCTGAGCCCGGAAGCTGCGGAAGAAATCAATAACCGGATGGATTTCTTCCGCAGCAAGATCAT
TCTGCGC
